>Addgene plasmid #41393 | pCW57.1 | addgene full sequence | sequence record 364440 | Addgene NGS Result
AATTCTCGACCTCGAGACAAATGGCAGTATTCATCCACAATTTTAAAAGAAAAGGGGGGATTGGGGGGTA
CAGTGCAGGGGAAAGAATAGTAGACATAATAGCAACAGACATACAAACTAAAGAATTACAAAAACAAATT
ACAAAAATTCAAAATTTTCGGGTTTATTACAGGGACAGCAGAGATCCACTTTGGCCGCGAATCGATATGT
CGAGTTTACTCCCTATCAGTGATAGAGAACGTATGTCGAGTTTACTCCCTATCAGTGATAGAGAACGATG
TCGAGTTTACTCCCTATCAGTGATAGAGAACGTATGTCGAGTTTACTCCCTATCAGTGATAGAGAACGTA
TGTCGAGTTTACTCCCTATCAGTGATAGAGAACGTATGTCGAGTTTATCCCTATCAGTGATAGAGAACGT
ATGTCGAGTTTACTCCCTATCAGTGATAGAGAACGTATGTCGAGGTAGGCGTGTACGGTGGGAGGCCTAT
ATAAGCAGAGCTCGTTTAGTGAACCGTCAGATCGCCTGGAGAATTGGCTAGCATCAACAAGTTTGTACAA
AAAAGCTGAACGAGAAACGTAAAATGATATAAATATCAATATATTAAATTAGATTTTGCATAAAAAACAG
ACTACATAATACTGTAAAACACAACATATCCAGTCACTATGGCGGCCGCATTAGGCACCCCAGGCTTTAC
ACTTTATGCTTCCGGCTCGTATAATGTGTGGATTTTGAGTTAGGATCCGTCGAGATTTTCAGGAGCTAAG
GAAGCTAAAATGGAGAAAAAAATCACTGGATATACCACCGTTGATATATCCCAATGGCATCGTAAAGAAC
ATTTTGAGGCATTTCAGTCAGTTGCTCAATGTACCTATAACCAGACCGTTCAGCTGGATATTACGGCCTT
TTTAAAGACCGTAAAGAAAAATAAGCACAAGTTTTATCCGGCCTTTATTCACATTCTTGCCCGCCTGATG
AATGCTCATCCGGAATTCCGTATGGCAATGAAAGACGGTGAGCTGGTGATATGGGATAGTGTTCACCCTT
GTTACACCGTTTTCCATGAGCAAACTGAAACGTTTTCATCGCTCTGGAGTGAATACCACGACGATTTCCG
GCAGTTTCTACACATATATTCGCAAGATGTGGCGTGTTACGGTGAAAACCTGGCCTATTTCCCTAAAGGG
TTTATTGAGAATATGTTTTTCGTCTCAGCCAATCCCTGGGTGAGTTTCACCAGTTTTGATTTAAACGTGG
CCAATATGGACAACTTCTTCGCCCCCGTTTTCACCATGGGCAAATATTATACGCAAGGCGACAAGGTGCT
GATGCCGCTGGCGATTCAGGTTCATCATGCCGTTTGTGATGGCTTCCATGTCGGCAGAATGCTTAATGAA
TTACAACAGTACTGCGATGAGTGGCAGGGCGGGGCGTAAAGATCTGGATCCGGCTTACTAAAAGCCAGAT
AACAGTATGCGTATTTGCGCGCTGATTTTTGCGGTATAAGAATATATACTGATATGTATACCCGAAGTAT
GTCAAAAAGAGGTATGCTATGAAGCAGCGTATTACAGTGACAGTTGACAGCGACAGCTATCAGTTGCTCA
AGGCATATATGATGTCAATATCTCCGGTCTGGTAAGCACAACCATGCAGAATGAAGCCCGTCGTCTGCGT
GCCGAACGCTGGAAAGCGGAAAATCAGGAAGGGATGGCTGAGGTCGCCCGGTTTATTGAAATGAACGGCT
CTTTTGCTGACGAGAACAGGGGCTGGTGAAATGCAGTTTAAGGTTTACACCTATAAAAGAGAGAGCCGTT
ATCGTCTGTTTGTGGATGTACAGAGTGATATTATTGACACGCCCGGGCGACGGATGGTGATCCCCCTGGC
CAGTGCACGTCTGCTGTCAGATAAAGTCTCCCGTGAACTTTACCCGGTGGTGCATATCGGGGATGAAAGC
TGGCGCATGATGACCACCGATATGGCCAGTGTGCCGGTCTCCGTTATCGGGGAAGAAGTGGCTGATCTCA
GCCACCGCGAAAATGACATCAAAAACGCCATTAACCTGATGTTCTGGGGAATATAAATGTCAGGCTCCCT
TATACACAGCCAGTCTGCAGGTCGACCATAGTGACTGGATATGTTGTGTTTTACAGTATTATGTAGTCTG
TTTTTTATGCAAAATCTAATTTAATATATTGATATTTATATCATTTTACGTTTCTCGTTCAGCTTTCTTG
TACAAAGTGGTTTAGTAATGAACCGGTCCACCACCACCACCACCACTAAGGATCCGGGGTTGGGGTTGCG
CCTTTTCCAAGGCAGCCCTGGGTTTGCGCAGGGACGCGGCTGCTCTGGGCGTGGTTCCGGGAAACGCAGC
GGCGCCGACCCTGGGTCTCGCACATTCTTCACGTCCGTTCGCAGCGTCACCCGGATCTTCGCCGCTACCC
TTGTGGGCCCCCCGGCGACGCTTCCTGCTCCGCCCCTAAGTCGGGAAGGTTCCTTGCGGTTCGCGGCGTG
CCGGACGTGACAAACGGAAGCCGCACGTCTCACTAGTACCCTCGCAGACGGACAGCGCCAGGGAGCAATG
GCAGCGCGCCGACCGCGATGGGCTGTGGCCAATAGCGGCTGCTCAGCAGGGCGCGCCGAGAGCAGCGGCC
GGGAAGGGGCGGTGCGGGAGGCGGGGTGTGGGGCGGTAGTGTGGGCCCTGTTCCTGCCCGCGCGGTGTTC
CGCATTCTGCAAGCCTCCGGAGCGCACGTCGGCAGTCGGCTCCCTCGTTGACCGAATCACCGACCTCTCT
CCCCAGCAATTCACCATGACCGAGTACAAGCCCACGGTGCGCCTCGCCACCCGCGACGACGTCCCCAGGG
CCGTACGCACCCTCGCCGCCGCGTTCGCCGACTACCCCGCCACGCGCCACACCGTCGATCCGGACCGCCA
CATCGAGCGGGTCACCGAGCTGCAAGAACTCTTCCTCACGCGCGTCGGGCTCGACATCGGCAAGGTGTGG
GTCGCGGACGACGGCGCCGCGGTGGCGGTCTGGACCACGCCGGAGAGCGTCGAAGCGGGGGCGGTGTTCG
CCGAGATCGGCCCGCGCATGGCCGAGTTGAGCGGTTCCCGGCTGGCCGCGCAGCAACAGATGGAAGGCCT
CCTGGCGCCGCACCGGCCCAAGGAGCCCGCGTGGTTCCTGGCCACCGTCGGCGTCTCGCCCGACCACCAG
GGCAAGGGTCTGGGCAGCGCCGTCGTGCTCCCCGGAGTGGAGGCGGCCGAGCGCGCCGGGGTGCCCGCCT
TCCTGGAGACCTCCGCGCCCCGCAACCTCCCCTTCTACGAGCGGCTCGGCTTCACCGTCACCGCCGACGT
CGAGGTGCCCGAAGGACCGCGCACCTGGTGCATGACCCGCAAGCCCGGTGCCGAAGGTAGAGGTTCTCTC
CTCACTTGTGGTGATGTTGAAGAAAACCCTGGTCCAATGTCTAGACTGGACAAGAGCAAAGTCATAAACG
GAGCTCTGGAATTACTCAATGGTGTCGGTATCGAAGGCCTGACGACAAGGAAACTCGCTCAAAAGCTGGG
AGTTGAGCAGCCTACCCTGTACTGGCACGTGAAGAACAAGCGGGCCCTGCTCGATGCCCTGCCAATCGAG
ATGCTGGACAGGCATCATACCCACTTCTGCCCCCTGGAAGGCGAGTCATGGCAAGACTTTCTGCGGAACA
ACGCCAAGTCATACCGCTGTGCTCTCCTCTCACATCGCGACGGGGCTAAAGTGCATCTCGGCACCCGCCC
AACAGAGAAACAGTACGAAACCCTGGAAAATCAGCTCGCGTTCCTGTGTCAGCAAGGCTTCTCCCTGGAG
AACGCACTGTACGCTCTGTCCGCCGTGGGCCACTTTACACTGGGCTGCGTATTGGAGGAACAGGAGCATC
AAGTAGCAAAAGAGGAAAGAGAGACACCTACCACCGATTCTATGCCCCCACTTCTGAGACAAGCAATTGA
GCTGTTCGACCGGCAGGGAGCCGAACCTGCCTTCCTTTTCGGCCTGGAACTAATCATATGTGGCCTGGAG
AAACAGCTAAAGTGCGAAAGCGGCGGGCCGACCGACGCCCTTGACGATTTTGACTTAGACATGCTCCCAG
CCGATGCCCTTGACGACTTTGACCTTGATATGCTGCCTGCTGACGCTCTTGACGATTTTGACCTTGACAT
GCTCCCCGGGTAACTAAGTAAGGATCGATCCAAGATATCGTATTCTTAACTATGTTGCTCCTTTTACGCT
ATGTGGATACGCTGCTTTAATGCCTTTGTATCATGCTATTGCTTCCCGTATGGCTTTCATTTTCTCCTCC
TTGTATAAATCCTGGTTGCTGTCTCTTTATGAGGAGTTGTGGCCCGTTGTCAGGCAACGTGGCGTGGTGT
GCACTGTGTTTGCTGACGCAACCCCCACTGGTTGGGGCATTGCCACCACCTGTCAGCTCCTTTCCGGGAC
TTTCGCTTTCCCCCTCCCTATTGCCACGGCGGAACTCATCGCCGCCTGCCTTGCCCGCTGCTGGACAGGG
GCTCGGCTGTTGGGCACTGACAATTCCGTGGTGTTGTCGGGGAAGCTGACGTCCTTTCCATGGCTGCTCG
CCTGTGTTGCCACCTGGATTCTGCGCGGGACGTCCTTCTGCTACGTCCCTTCGGCCCTCAATCCAGCGGA
CCTTCCTTCCCGCGGCCTGCTGCCGGCTCTGCGGCCTCTTCCGCGTCTTCGCCTTCGCCCTCAGACGAGT
CGGATCTCCCTTTGGGCCGCCTCCCCGCCTGTTTCGCCTCGGCGTCCGGACTAGAGGTACCTTTAAGACC
AATGACTTACAAGGCAGCTGTAGATCTTAGCCACTTTTTAAAAGAAAAGGGGGGACTGGAAGGGCTAATT
CACTCCCAACGAAGACAAGATCTGCTTTTTGCTTGTACTGGGTCTCTCTGGTTAGACCAGATCTGAGCCT
GGGAGCTCTCTGGCTAACTAGGGAACCCACTGCTTAAGCCTCAATAAAGCTTGCCTTGAGTGCTTCAAGT
AGTGTGTGCCCGTCTGTTGTGTGACTCTGGTAACTAGAGATCCCTCAGACCCTTTTAGTCAGTGTGGAAA
ATCTCTAGCAGTAGTAGTTCATGTCATCTTATTATTCAGTATTTATAACTTGCAAAGAAATGAATATCAG
AGAGTGAGAGGAACTTGTTTATTGCAGCTTATAATGGTTACAAATAAAGCAATAGCATCACAAATTTCAC
AAATAAAGCATTTTTTTCACTGCATTCTAGTTGTGGTTTGTCCAAACTCATCAATGTATCTTATCATGTC
TGGCTCTAGCTATCCCGCCCCTAACTCCGCCCATCCCGCCCCTAACTCCGCCCAGTTCCGCCCATTCTCC
GCCCCATGGCTGACTAATTTTTTTTATTTATGCAGAGGCCGAGGCCGCCTCGGCCTCTGAGCTATTCCAG
AAGTAGTGAGGAGGCTTTTTTGGAGGCCTTTCAAATATGTATCCGCTCATGAGACAATAACCCTGATAAA
TGCTTCAATAATATTGAAAAAGGAAGAGTATGAGTATTCAACATTTCCGTGTCGCCCTTATTCCCTTTTT
TGCGGCATTTTGCCTTCCTGTTTTTGCTCACCCAGAAACGCTGGTGAAAGTAAAAGATGCTGAAGATCAG
TTGGGTGCACGAGTGGGTTACATCGAACTGGATCTCAACAGCGGTAAGATCCTTGAGAGTTTTCGCCCCG
AAGAACGTTTTCCAATGATGAGCACTTTTAAAGTTCTGCTATGTGGCGCGGTATTATCCCGTATTGACGC
CGGGCAAGAGCAACTCGGTCGCCGCATACACTATTCTCAGAATGACTTGGTTGAGTACTCACCAGTCACA
GAAAAGCATCTTACGGATGGCATGACAGTAAGAGAATTATGCAGTGCTGCCATAACCATGAGTGATAACA
CTGCGGCCAACTTACTTCTGACAACGATCGGAGGACCGAAGGAGCTAACCGCTTTTTTGCACAACATGGG
GGATCATGTAACTCGCCTTGATCGTTGGGAACCGGAGCTGAATGAAGCCATACCAAACGACGAGCGTGAC
ACCACGATGCCTGTAGCAATGGCAACAACGTTGCGCAAACTATTAACTGGCGAACTACTTACTCTAGCTT
CCCGGCAACAATTAATAGACTGGATGGAGGCGGATAAAGTTGCAGGACCACTTCTGCGCTCGGCCCTTCC
GGCTGGCTGGTTTATTGCTGATAAATCTGGAGCCGGTGAGCGTGGGTCTCGCGGTATCATTGCAGCACTG
GGGCCAGATGGTAAGCCCTCCCGTATCGTAGTTATCTACACGACGGGGAGTCAGGCAACTATGGATGAAC
GAAATAGACAGATCGCTGAGATAGGTGCCTCACTGATTAAGCATTGGTAACTGTCAGACCAAGTTTACTC
ATATATACTTTAGATTGATTTAAAACTTCATTTTTAATTTAAAAGGATCTAGGTGAAGATCCTTTTTGAT
AATCTCATGACCAAAATCCCTTAACGTGAGTTTTCGTTCCACTGAGCGTCAGACCCCGTAGAAAAGATCA
AAGGATCTTCTTGAGATCCTTTTTTTCTGCGCGTAATCTGCTGCTTGCAAACAAAAAAACCACCGCTACC
AGCGGTGGTTTGTTTGCCGGATCAAGAGCTACCAACTCTTTTTCCGAAGGTAACTGGCTTCAGCAGAGCG
CAGATACCAAATACTGTTCTTCTAGTGTAGCCGTAGTTAGGCCACCACTTCAAGAACTCTGTAGCACCGC
CTACATACCTCGCTCTGCTAATCCTGTTACCAGTGGCTGCTGCCAGTGGCGATAAGTCGTGTCTTACCGG
GTTGGACTCAAGACGATAGTTACCGGATAAGGCGCAGCGGTCGGGCTGAACGGGGGGTTCGTGCACACAG
CCCAGCTTGGAGCGAACGACCTACACCGAACTGAGATACCTACAGCGTGAGCTATGAGAAAGCGCCACGC
TTCCCGAAGGGAGAAAGGCGGACAGGTATCCGGTAAGCGGCAGGGTCGGAACAGGAGAGCGCACGAGGGA
GCTTCCAGGGGGAAACGCCTGGTATCTTTATAGTCCTGTCGGGTTTCGCCACCTCTGACTTGAGCGTCGA
TTTTTGTGATGCTCGTCAGGGGGGCGGAGCCTATGGAAAAACGCCAGCAACGCGGCCTTTTTACGGTTCC
TGGCCTTTTGCTGGCCTTTTGCTCACATGTTCTTTCCTGCGTTATCCCCTGATTCTGTGGATAACCGTAT
TACCGCCTTTGAGTGAGCTGATACCGCTCGCCGCAGCCGAACGACCGAGCGCAGCGAGTCAGTGAGCGAG
GAAGCGGAAGAGCGCCCAATACGCAAACCGCCTCTCCCCGCGCGTTGGCCGATTCATTAATGCAGCTGGC
ACGACAGGTTTCCCGACTGGAAAGCGGGCAGTGAGCGCAACGCAATTAATGTGAGTTAGCTCACTCATTA
GGCACCCCAGGCTTTACACTTTATGCTTCCGGCTCGTATGTTGTGTGGAATTGTGAGCGGATAACAATTT
CACACAGGAAACAGCTATGACCATGATTACGCCAAGCGCGCAATTAACCCTCACTAAAGGGAACAAAAGC
TGGAGCTGCAAGCTTAATGTAGTCTTATGCAATACTCTTGTAGTCTTGCAACATGGTAACGATGAGTTAG
CAACATGCCTTACAAGGAGAGAAAAAGCACCGTGCATGCCGATTGGTGGAAGTAAGGTGGTACGATCGTG
CCTTATTAGGAAGGCAACAGACGGGTCTGACATGGATTGGACGAACCACTGAATTGCCGCATTGCAGAGA
TATTGTATTTAAGTGCCTAGCTCGATACATAAACGGGTCTCTCTGGTTAGACCAGATCTGAGCCTGGGAG
CTCTCTGGCTAACTAGGGAACCCACTGCTTAAGCCTCAATAAAGCTTGCCTTGAGTGCTTCAAGTAGTGT
GTGCCCGTCTGTTGTGTGACTCTGGTAACTAGAGATCCCTCAGACCCTTTTAGTCAGTGTGGAAAATCTC
TAGCAGTGGCGCCCGAACAGGGACTTGAAAGCGAAAGGGAAACCAGAGGAGCTCTCTCGACGCAGGACTC
GGCTTGCTGAAGCGCGCACGGCAAGAGGCGAGGGGCGGCGACTGGTGAGTACGCCAAAAATTTTGACTAG
CGGAGGCTAGAAGGAGAGAGATGGGTGCGAGAGCGTCAGTATTAAGCGGGGGAGAATTAGATCGCGATGG
GAAAAAATTCGGTTAAGGCCAGGGGGAAAGAAAAAATATAAATTAAAACATATAGTATGGGCAAGCAGGG
AGCTAGAACGATTCGCAGTTAATCCTGGCCTGTTAGAAACATCAGAAGGCTGTAGACAAATACTGGGACA
GCTACAACCATCCCTTCAGACAGGATCAGAAGAACTTAGATCATTATATAATACAGTAGCAACCCTCTAT
TGTGTGCATCAAAGGATAGAGATAAAAGACACCAAGGAAGCTTTAGACAAGATAGAGGAAGAGCAAAACA
AAAGTAAGACCACCGCACAGCAAGCGGCCGCTGATCTTCAGACCTGGAGGAGGAGATATGAGGGACAATT
GGAGAAGTGAATTATATAAATATAAAGTAGTAAAAATTGAACCATTAGGAGTAGCACCCACCAAGGCAAA
GAGAAGAGTGGTGCAGAGAGAAAAAAGAGCAGTGGGAATAGGAGCTTTGTTCCTTGGGTTCTTGGGAGCA
GCAGGAAGCACTATGGGCGCAGCGTCAATGACGCTGACGGTACAGGCCAGACAATTATTGTCTGGTATAG
TGCAGCAGCAGAACAATTTGCTGAGGGCTATTGAGGCGCAACAGCATCTGTTGCAACTCACAGTCTGGGG
CATCAAGCAGCTCCAGGCAAGAATCCTGGCTGTGGAAAGATACCTAAAGGATCAACAGCTCCTGGGGATT
TGGGGTTGCTCTGGAAAACTCATTTGCACCACTGCTGTGCCTTGGAATGCTAGTTGGAGTAATAAATCTC
TGGAACAGATTTGGAATCACACGACCTGGATGGAGTGGGACAGAGAAATTAACAATTACACAAGCTTAAT
ACACTCCTTAATTGAAGAATCGCAAAACCAGCAAGAAAAGAATGAACAAGAATTATTGGAATTAGATAAA
TGGGCAAGTTTGTGGAATTGGTTTAACATAACAAATTGGCTGTGGTATATAAAATTATTCATAATGATAG
TAGGAGGCTTGGTAGGTTTAAGAATAGTTTTTGCTGTACTTTCTATAGTGAATAGAGTTAGGCAGGGATA
TTCACCATTATCGTTTCAGACCCACCTCCCAACCCCGAGGGGAC
Features (pLannotate 1.2.2; 33 found; start..end, strand, type, name):
     41..158     +  misc_feature   cPPT/CTS: central polypurine tract and central termination sequence of HIV-1
    212..526     +  promoter       tight TRE promoter: Tet-responsive promoter PTight, consisting of seven tet operator sequences followed by the minimal CMV promoter
    547..671     +  protein_bind   attR1: mutant version of attR; recombination site for the Gateway® LR reaction LR Clonase™
    696..726     +  promoter       lac UV5 promoter: E. coli lac promoter with an "up" mutation
    750..779     +  promoter       cat promoter (fragment): promoter of the E. coli cat gene encoding chloramphenicol acetyltransferase
    780..1439    +  CDS            CmR: chloramphenicol acetyltransferase; cat; confers resistance to chloramphenicol
   1618..1776    +  CDS            ccdA (fragment): CCDA_ECO57 - Also known as H, letA. Experimental evidence at protein level: Swiss-Prot protein existence level 1. Antitoxin component of a type II toxin-antitoxin (TA) system which inhibits the post-segregational killing (PSK) of plasmid-free cells, also referred to as a plasmid addiction system. Binds to and blocks the activity of CcdB; will also remove bound CcdB protein from the CcdB-GyrA complex by forming a CcdA-CcdB complex, a process termed rejuvenation. Functions as a transcriptional corepressor for the ccdAB operon, repression also requires CcdB (By similarity). From Escherichia coli
   1781..2083    +  CDS            ccdB: CCDB_ECOLI - Also known as G, letB, letD. Experimental evidence at protein level: Swiss-Prot protein existence level 1. Toxic component of a type II toxin-antitoxin (TA) system, functioning in plasmid maintainence. Responsible for the post- segregational killing (PSK) of plasmid-free cells, also referred to as a plasmid addiction system. Half-life of over 2 hours. Cell killing by CcdB is accompanied by filamentation, defects in chromosome and plasmid segregation, defects in cell division, formation of anucleate cells, decreased DNA synthesis and plasmid loss. Interferes with the activity of DN
   2127..2251    -  protein_bind   attR2: mutant version of attR; recombination site for the Gateway® LR reaction LR Clonase™
   2268..2286    +  CDS            9xHis (fragment): 9xHis affinity tag
   2296..2806    +  promoter       hPGK promoter: human phosphoglycerate kinase 1 promoter
   2816..3412    +  CDS            PuroR (fragment): puromycin N-acetyltransferase; pac from Streptomyces; confers resistance to puromycin
   3467..4164    +  CDS            rtTA3 (fragment): reverse tetracycline transactivator 3 activates expression from Tet-responsive promoters in the presence of doxycycline
   4094..4204    +  CDS            VP48: 3 tandem repeats of the minimal activation domain of herpes simplex virus VP16 (Cheng et al., 2013)
   4240..4788    +  misc_feature   WPRE (fragment): woodchuck hepatitis virus posttranscriptional regulatory element
   4814..4885    +  CDS            nef (fragment): NEF_HV1Z2 - Experimental evidence at protein level: Swiss-Prot protein existence level 1. Extracellular Nef protein targets CD4(+) T-lymphocytes for apoptosis by interacting with CXCR4 surface receptors. From Human immunodeficiency virus type 1 group M subtype D (isolate Z2/CDC-Z34) (HIV-1).
   4887..5120    +  LTR            3' LTR (ΔU3): self-inactivating 3' long terminal repeat (LTR) from HIV-1
   5192..5313    +  polyA_signal   SV40 poly(A) signal: SV40 polyadenylation signal
   5353..5488    +  rep_origin     SV40 ori: SV40 origin of replication
   5496..5559    +  promoter       AmpR promoter: bla
   5560..6420    +  CDS            AmpR: β-lactamase; bla; confers resistance to ampicillin, carbenicillin, and related antibiotics
   6591..7179    +  rep_origin     ori: high-copy-number ColE1/pMB1/pBR322/pUC origin of replication
   7362..7454    +  CDS            lacI (fragment): lac repressor; lacI; The lac repressor binds to the lac operator to inhibit transcription in E. coli. This inhibition can be relieved by adding lactose or isopropyl-β-D-thiogalactopyranoside (IPTG).
   7467..7488    +  protein_bind   CAP binding site: CAP binding activates transcription in the presence of cAMP. E. coli catabolite activator protein
   7503..7533    +  promoter       lac promoter: promoter for the E. coli lac operon
   7541..7557    +  protein_bind   lac operator: The lac repressor binds to the lac operator to inhibit transcription in E. coli. This inhibition can be relieved by adding lactose or isopropyl-β-D-thiogalactopyranoside (IPTG). lac repressor encoded by lacI
   7602..7620    +  promoter       T3 promoter: promoter for bacteriophage T3 RNA polymerase
   7648..7874    +  promoter       RSV promoter: Rous sarcoma virus enhancer/promoter
   7875..8055    +  LTR            5' LTR (truncated): truncated 5' long terminal repeat (LTR) from HIV-1
   8102..8227    +  misc_feature   HIV-1 Ψ: packaging signal of human immunodeficiency virus type 1
   8211..8574    +  CDS            HIV-1 gag (fragment): gag protein from human immunodeficiency virus 1; gag
   8720..8953    +  misc_feature   RRE: The Rev response element (RRE) of HIV-1 allows for Rev-dependent mRNA export from the nucleus to the cytoplasm.
   9330..9354    +  CDS            Rev (fragment): human immunodeficiency virus 1 (HIV-1) Rev protein; rev; enhances nuclear export of unspliced and incompletely spliced viral mRNAs
