[The description below was written by a language model from this plasmid's Addgene catalogue record and pLannotate feature annotations shown in this document.]
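Description:
pCW57.1 (also listed as pLIX_401) is an empty third-generation lentiviral Gateway destination vector of 9,354 bp designed for doxycycline-inducible ("Tet-On") expression of a gene of interest in mammalian cells. It is propagated in E. coli through a high-copy ColE1/pUC-type origin with ampicillin resistance on the backbone. Because the unrecombined Gateway cassette carries a chloramphenicol resistance gene and the ccdB toxin gene, the empty vector is maintained under dual ampicillin/chloramphenicol selection in a ccdB-tolerant strain. The viral portion has an RSV promoter fused to a truncated HIV-1 5' LTR, which makes genomic RNA production Tat-independent. This is followed by the Ψ packaging signal, RRE, cPPT/CTS, a WPRE and a self-inactivating ΔU3 3' LTR, with an SV40 poly(A) signal and SV40 origin downstream.

The payload has two units. A tight TRE promoter, made of seven tet operators and a minimal CMV promoter, sits upstream of the attR1–CmR–ccdB–attR2 cassette. An LR recombination with an entry clone swaps this cassette for the chosen open reading frame, and ccdB counterselects against unrecombined plasmid. A short His-tag-like fragment is annotated just after attR2, though the record does not say whether it is intended as a C-terminal tag. Downstream, the human PGK promoter constitutively drives a bicistronic cassette encoding the reverse tetracycline transactivator with VP16-derived activation repeats and puromycin N-acetyltransferase. The catalogue text writes this as rtTA-2A-puro, whereas the feature table places PuroR ahead of rtTA. Since the transactivator, selection marker and responsive promoter all reside on one provirus, the vector works as an "all-in-one" system: transduced cells are selected with puromycin and insert expression is switched on by adding doxycycline.
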