Addgene plasmid #41393: pCW57.1
Purpose: (Empty Backbone) 3rd generation, Inducible lentiviral expression, TRE-gateway; PGK-rtTA-2A-puro
Depositing lab: David Root. Depositing organization: Broad Institute.
Backbone
  Vector backbone: pCW57.1
  Backbone size (bp): 9354
  Vector type: Mammalian Expression, Lentiviral ; Gateway Destination vector, Doxycycline inducible
  Promoter: TRE promoter, Tet ON
  Selectable markers: Puromycin
Growth in bacteria
  Bacterial resistance: Chloramphenicol and Ampicillin, 25 & 100 μg/mL
  Growth temperature: 37°C
  Growth strain: ccdB Survival
  Growth instructions: Note that this plasmid grows slowly. Liquid cultures may need to be incubated up to two days for substantial growth.
  Copy number: Unknown
Gene/Insert
  Cloning method: Gateway Cloning
  Sequencing primers: 5′ LNCX; 3′ O.PGK1b-R (GAACGGACGTGAAGAATGTG)
Terms and licenses: Academic/Nonprofit Terms; Industry Terms: Not Available to Industry
Depositor comments: The plasmid expresses rtTA-VP16-2A-puro from the PGK promoter, so it can be used as an 'all-in-one' dox on system. Alternate plasid names: pLIX_401 TRE-gateway; PGK-rtTA-2A-puro
How to cite: pCW57.1 was a gift from David Root (Addgene plasmid # 41393 ; http://n2t.net/addgene:41393 ; RRID:Addgene_41393)
