>Addgene plasmid #41393 | pCW57.1 | addgene partial sequence | sequence record 86298 | hPGK-F 5'-GTGTTCCGCATTCTGCAAG-3'
TCGTTGACCGAATCACCGACCTCTCTCCCCAGCAATTCACCATGACCGAGTACAAGCCCACGGTGCGCCT
CGCCACCCGCGACGACGTCCCCAGGGCCGTACGCACCCTCGCCGCCGCGTTCGCCGACTACCCCGCCACG
CGCCACACCGTCGATCCGGACCGCCACATCGAGCGGGTCACCGAGCTGCAAGAACTCTTCCTCACGCGCG
TCGGGCTCGACATCGGCAAGGTGTGGGTCGCGGACGACGGCGCCGCGGTGGCGGTCTGGACCACGCCGGA
GAGCGTCGAAGCGGGGGCGGTGTTCGCCGAGATCGGCCCGCGCATGGCCGAGTTGAGCGGTTCCCGGCTG
GCCGCGCAGCAACAGATGGAAGGCCTCCTGGCGCCGCACCGGCCCAAGGAGCCCGCGTGGTTCCTGGCCA
CCGTCGGCGTCTCGCCCGACCACCAGGGCAAGGGTCTGGGCAGCGCCGTCGTGCTCCCCGGAGTGGAGGC
GGCCGAGCGCGCCGGGGTGCCCGCCTTCCTGGAGACCTCCGCGCCCCGCAACCTCCCCTTCTACGAGCGG
CTCGGCTTCACCGTCACCGCCGACGTCGAGGTGCCCGAAGGACCGCGCACCTGGTGCATGACCCGCAAGC
CCGGTGCCGAAGGTAGAGGTTCTCTCCTCACTTGTGGTGATGTTGAAGAAAACCCTGGTCCAATGTCTAG
ACTGGACAAGAGCAAAGTCATAAACGGAGCTCTGGAATTACTCAATGGTGTCGGTATCGAAGGCCTGACG
ACAAGGAAACTCGCTCAAAAGCTGGGAGTTGAGCAGCCTACCCTGTACTGGCACGTGAAGAACAAGCGGG
CCCTGCTCGATGCCCTGCCAATCGAGATGCTGGACAGGCATCATACCCACTTCTGCCCCCTGGAAGGCGA
GTCATGGCAAGACTTTCTGCGGAACAACGCCAAGTCATACCGCTGTGCTCTCCTCTCACATCGCGACGGG
GCTAAAGTGCATCTCGG
