>Addgene plasmid #41393 | pCW57.1 | addgene partial sequence | sequence record 116560 | pBR322ori-F 5'-GGGAAACGCCTGGTATCTTT-3'
GAGCGTCGATTTTTGTGATGCTCGTCAGGGGGGCGGAGCCTATGGAAAAACGCCAGCAACGCGGCCTTTT
TACGGTTCCTGGCCTTTTGCTGGCCTTTTGCTCACATGTTCTTTCCTGCGTTATCCCCTGATTCTGTGGA
TAACCGTATTACCGCCTTTGAGTGAGCTGATACCGCTCGCCGCAGCCGAACGACCGAGCGCAGCGAGTCA
GTGAGCGAGGAAGCGGAAGAGCGCCCAATACGCAAACCGCCTCTCCCCGCGCGTTGGCCGATTCATTAAT
GCAGCTGGCACGACAGGTTTCCCGACTGGAAAGCGGGCAGTGAGCGCAACGCAATTAATGTGAGTTAGCT
CACTCATTAGGCACCCCAGGCTTTACACTTTATGCTTCCGGCTCGTATGTTGTGTGGAATTGTGAGCGGA
TAACAATTTCACACAGGAAACAGCTATGACCATGATTACGCCAAGCGCGCAATTAACCCTCACTAAAGGG
AACAAAAGCTGGAGCTGCAAGCTTAATGTAGTCTTATGCAATACTCTTGTAGTCTTGCAACATGGTAACG
ATGAGTTAGCAACATGCCTTACAAGGAGAGAAAAAGCACCGTGCATGCCGATTGGTGGAAGTAAGGTGGT
ACGATCGTGCCTTATTAGGAAGGCAACAGACGGGTCTGACATGGATTGGACGAACCACTGAATTGCCGCA
TTGCAGAGATATTGTATTTAAGTGCCTAGCTCGATACATAAACGGGTCTCTCTGGTTAGACCAGATCTGA
GCCTGG
