>Addgene plasmid #41393 | pCW57.1 | addgene partial sequence | sequence record 116569 | Futet-R 5'-CAAAGGCATTAAAGCAGCGT-3'
TACGATATCTTGGATCGATCCTTACTTAGTTACCCGGGGAGCATGTCAAGGTCAAAATCGTCAAGAGCGT
CAGCAGGCAGCATATCAAGGTCAAAGTCGTCAAGGGCATCGGCTGGGAGCATGTCTAAGTCAAAATCGTC
AAGGGCGTCGGTCGGCCCGCCGCTTTCGCACTTTAGCTGTTTCTCCAGGCCACATATGATTAGTTCCAGG
CCGAAAAGGAAGGCAGGTTCGGCTCCCTGCCGGTCGAACAGCTCAATTGCTTGTCTCAGAAGTGGGGGCA
TAGAATCGGTGGTAGGTGTCTCTCTTTCCTCTTTTGCTACTTGATGCTCCTGTTCCTCCAATACGCAGCC
CAGTGTAAAGTGGCCCACGGCGGACAGAGCGTACAGTGCGTTCTCCAGGGAGAAGCCTTGCTGACACAGG
AACGCGAGCTGATTTTCCAGGGTTTCGTACTGTTTCTCTGTTGGGCGGGTGCCGAGATGCACTTTAGCCC
CGTCGCGATGTGAGAGGAGAGCACAGCGGTATGACTTGGCGTTGTTCCGCAGAAAGTCTTGCCATGACTC
GCCTTCCAGGGGGCAGAAGTGGGTATGATGCCTGTCCAGCATCTCGATTGGCAGGGCATCGAGCAGGGCC
CGCTTGTTCTTCACGTGCCAGTACAGGGTAGGCTGCTCAACTCCCAGCTTTTGAGCGAGTTTCCTTGTCG
TCAGGCCTTCGATACCGACACCATTGAGTAATTCCAGAGCTCCGTTTATGACTTTGCTCTTGTCCAGTCT
AGACATTGGACCAGGGTTTTCTTCAACATCACCACAAGTGAGGAGAGAACCTCTACCTTCGGCACCG
