>Addgene plasmid #41393 | pCW57.1 | addgene partial sequence | sequence record 142477 | CAT-R 5'-GCAACTGACTGAAATGCCTC-3'
GTATATCCAGTGATTTTTTTCTCCATTTTAGCTTCCTTAGCTCCTGAAAATCTCGACGGATCCTAACTCA
AAATCCACACATTATACGAGCCGGAAGCATAAAGTGTAAAGCCTGGGGTGCCTAATGCGGCCGCCATAGT
GACTGGATATGTTGTGTTTTACAGTATTATGTAGTCTGTTTTTTATGCAAAATCTAATTTAATATATTGA
TATTTATATCATTTTACGTTTCTCGTTCAGCTTTTTTGTACAAACTTGTTGATGCTAGCCAATTCTCCAG
GCGATCTGACGGTTCACTAAACGAGCTCTGCTTATATAGGCCTCCCACCGTACACGCCTACCTCGACATA
CGTTCTCTATCACTGATAGGGAGTAAACTCGACATACGTTCTCTATCACTGATAGGGATAAACTCGACAT
ACGTTCTCTATCACTGATAGGGAGTAAACTCGACATACGTTCTCTATCACTGATAGGGAGTAAACTCGAC
ATACGTTCTCTATCACTGATAGGGAGTAAACTCGACATCGTTCTCTATCACTGATAGGGAGTAAACTCGA
CATACGTTCTCTATCACTGATAGGGAGTAAACTCGACATATCGATTCGCGGCCAAAGTGGATCTCTGCTG
TCCCTGTAATAAACCCGAAAATTTTGAATTTTTGTAATTTGTTTTTGTAATTCTTTAGTTTGTATGTCTG
TTGCTATTATGTCTACTATTCTTTCCCCTGCACTGTACCC
