>Addgene plasmid #41393 | pCW57.1 | addgene partial sequence | sequence record 142479 | ccdB-Fwd 5'-GCATGATGACCACCGATATG-3'
AAATGACATCAAAAACGCCATTAACCTGATGTTCTGGGGAATATAAATGTCAGGCTCCCTTATACACAGC
CAGTCTGCAGGTCGACCATAGTGACTGGATATGTTGTGTTTTACAGTATTATGTAGTCTGTTTTTTATGC
AAAATCTAATTTAATATATTGATATTTATATCATTTTACGTTTCTCGTTCAGCTTTCTTGTACAAAGTGG
TTTAGTAATGAACCGGTCCACCACCACCACCACCACTAAGGATCCGGGGTTGGGGTTGCGCCTTTTCCAA
GGCAGCCCTGGGTTTGCGCAGGGACGCGGCTGCTCTGGGCGTGGTTCCGGGAAACGCAGCGGCGCCGACC
CTGGGTCTCGCACATTCTTCACGTCCGTTCGCAGCGTCACCCGGATCTTCGCCGCTACCCTTGTGGGCCC
CCCGGCGACGCTTCCTGCTCCGCCCCTAAGTCGGGAAGGTTCCTTGCGGTTCGCGGCGTGCCGGACGTGA
CAAACGGAAGCCGCACGTCTCACTAGTACCCTCGCAGACGGACAGCGCCAGGGAGCAATGGCAGCGCGCC
GACCGCGATGGGCTGTGGCCAATAGCGGCTGCTCAGCAGGGCGCGCCGAGAGCAGCGGCCGGGAAGGGGC
GGTGCGGGAGGCGGGGTGTGGGGCGGTAGTGTGGGCCCTGTTCCTGCCCGCGCGGTGTTCCGCATTCTGC
AAGCCTCCGGAGCGCACGTCGGCAGTCGGCTCCCTCGTTGACCGAATCACCGACCTCTCTCCCCAGCAAT
TCACCATGACCGAGTACAAGCCCACGGTGCGCC
